>Addgene plasmid #154011 | pEF073 MBP-Axin-His | depositor full sequence | sequence record 298402 | pEF073 MBP-Axin-His sequence 9194 bps
CCGACACCATCGAATGGTGCAAAACCTTTCGCGGTATGGCATGATAGCGCCCGGAAGAGAGTCAATTCAG
GGTGGTGAATGTGAAACCAGTAACGTTATACGATGTCGCAGAGTATGCCGGTGTCTCTTATCAGACCGTT
TCCCGCGTGGTGAACCAGGCCAGCCACGTTTCTGCGAAAACGCGGGAAAAAGTGGAAGCGGCGATGGCGG
AGCTGAATTACATTCCCAACCGCGTGGCACAACAACTGGCGGGCAAACAGTCGTTGCTGATTGGCGTTGC
CACCTCCAGTCTGGCCCTGCACGCGCCGTCGCAAATTGTCGCGGCGATTAAATCTCGCGCCGATCAACTG
GGTGCCAGCGTGGTGGTGTCGATGGTAGAACGAAGCGGCGTCGAAGCCTGTAAAGCGGCGGTGCACAATC
TTCTCGCGCAACGCGTCAGTGGGCTGATCATTAACTATCCGCTGGATGACCAGGATGCCATTGCTGTGGA
AGCTGCCTGCACTAATGTTCCGGCGTTATTTCTTGATGTCTCTGACCAGACACCCATCAACAGTATTATT
TTCTCCCATGAAGACGGTACGCGACTGGGCGTGGAGCATCTGGTCGCATTGGGTCACCAGCAAATCGCGC
TGTTAGCGGGCCCATTAAGTTCTGTCTCGGCGCGTCTGCGTCTGGCTGGCTGGCATAAATATCTCACTCG
CAATCAAATTCAGCCGATAGCGGAACGGGAAGGCGACTGGAGTGCCATGTCCGGTTTTCAACAAACCATG
CAAATGCTGAATGAGGGCATCGTTCCCACTGCGATGCTGGTTGCCAACGATCAGATGGCGCTGGGCGCAA
TGCGCGCCATTACCGAGTCCGGGCTGCGCGTTGGTGCGGATATCTCGGTAGTGGGATACGACGATACCGA
AGACAGCTCATGTTATATCCCGCCGTTAACCACCATCAAACAGGATTTTCGCCTGCTGGGGCAAACCAGC
GTGGACCGCTTGCTGCAACTCTCTCAGGGCCAGGCGGTGAAGGGCAATCAGCTGTTGCCCGTCTCACTGG
TGAAAAGAAAAACCACCCTGGCGCCCAATACGCAAACCGCCTCTCCCCGCGCGTTGGCCGATTCATTAAT
GCAGCTGGCACGACAGGTTTCCCGACTGGAAAGCGGGCAGTGAGCGCAACGCAATTAATGTAAGTTAGCT
CACTCATTAGGCACAATTCTCATGTTTGACAGCTTATCATCGACTGCACGGTGCACCAATGCTTCTGGCG
TCAGGCAGCCATCGGAAGCTGTGGTATGGCTGTGCAGGTCGTAAATCACTGCATAATTCGTGTCGCTCAA
GGCGCACTCCCGTTCTGGATAATGTTTTTTGCGCCGACATCATAACGGTTCTGGCAAATATTCTGAAATG
AGCTGTTGACAATTAATCATCGGCTCGTATAATGTGTGGAATTGTGAGCGGATAACAATTTCACACAGGA
AACAGCCAGTCCGTTTAGGTGTTTTCACGAGCACTTCACCAACAAGGACCATAGATTATGAAAATCGAAG
AAGGTAAACTGGTAATCTGGATTAACGGCGATAAAGGCTATAACGGTCTCGCTGAAGTCGGTAAGAAATT
CGAGAAAGATACCGGAATTAAAGTCACCGTTGAGCATCCGGATAAACTGGAAGAGAAATTCCCACAGGTT
GCGGCAACTGGCGATGGCCCTGACATTATCTTCTGGGCACACGACCGCTTTGGTGGCTACGCTCAATCTG
GCCTGTTGGCTGAAATCACCCCGGACAAAGCGTTCCAGGACAAGCTGTATCCGTTTACCTGGGATGCCGT
ACGTTACAACGGCAAGCTGATTGCTTACCCGATCGCTGTTGAAGCGTTATCGCTGATTTATAACAAAGAT
CTGCTGCCGAACCCGCCAAAAACCTGGGAAGAGATCCCGGCGCTGGATAAAGAACTGAAAGCGAAAGGTA
AGAGCGCGCTGATGTTCAACCTGCAAGAACCGTACTTCACCTGGCCGCTGATTGCTGCTGACGGGGGTTA
TGCGTTCAAGTATGAAAACGGCAAGTACGACATTAAAGACGTGGGCGTGGATAACGCTGGCGCGAAAGCG
GGTCTGACCTTCCTGGTTGACCTGATTAAAAACAAACACATGAATGCAGACACCGATTACTCCATCGCAG
AAGCTGCCTTTAATAAAGGCGAAACAGCGATGACCATCAACGGCCCGTGGGCATGGTCCAACATCGACAC
CAGCAAAGTGAATTATGGTGTAACGGTACTGCCGACCTTCAAGGGTCAACCATCCAAACCGTTCGTTGGC
GTGCTGAGCGCAGGTATTAACGCCGCCAGTCCGAACAAAGAGCTGGCAAAAGAGTTCCTCGAAAACTATC
TGCTGACTGATGAAGGTCTGGAAGCGGTTAATAAAGACAAACCGCTGGGTGCCGTAGCGCTGAAGTCTTA
CGAGGAAGAGTTGGCGAAAGATCCACGTATTGCCGCCACCATGGAAAACGCCCAGAAAGGTGAAATCATG
CCGAACATCCCGCAGATGTCCGCTTTCTGGTATGCCGTGCGTACTGCGGTGATCAACGCCGCCAGCGGTC
GTCAGACTGTCGATGAAGCCCTGAAAGACGCGCAGACTAATTCGAGCTCGAACAACAACAACAATAACAA
TAACAACAACCTCGGGATCGAGGGAAGGATTTCAACTAGTGGATCTGGTGGTGGTGGCGGTTCCATGAGC
GAGAATCTTTATTTTCAGGGATCCATGAATATCCAAGAGCAGGGTTTCCCCTTGGACCTCGGAGCAAGTT
TCACCGAAGATGCTCCCCGACCCCCAGTGCCTGGTGAGGAGGGAGAACTGGTGTCCACAGACCCGAGGCC
CGCCAGCTACAGTTTCTGCTCCGGGAAAGGTGTTGGCATTAAAGGTGAGACTTCGACGGCCACTCCGAGG
CGCTCGGATCTGGACCTGGGGTATGAGCCTGAGGGCAGTGCCTCCCCCACCCCACCATACTTGAAGTGGG
CTGAGTCACTGCATTCCCTGCTGGATGACCAAGATGGGATAAGCCTGTTCAGGACTTTCCTGAAGCAGGA
GGGCTGTGCCGACTTGCTGGACTTCTGGTTTGCCTGCACTGGCTTCAGGAAGCTGGAGCCCTGTGACTCG
AACGAGGAGAAGAGGCTGAAGCTGGCGAGAGCCATCTACCGAAAGTACATTCTTGATAACAATGGCATCG
TGTCCCGGCAGACCAAGCCAGCCACCAAGAGCTTCATAAAGGGCTGCATCATGAAGCAGCTGATCGATCC
TGCCATGTTTGACCAGGCCCAGACCGAAATCCAGGCCACTATGGAGGAAAACACCTATCCCTCCTTCCTT
AAGTCTGATATTTATTTGGAATATACGAGGACAGGCTCGGAGAGCCCCAAAGTCTGTAGTGACCAGAGCT
CTGGGTCAGGGACAGGGAAGGGCATATCTGGATACCTGCCGACCTTAAATGAAGATGAGGAATGGAAGTG
TGACCAGGACATGGATGAGGACGATGGCAGAGACGCTGCTCCCCCCGGAAGACTCCCTCAGAAGCTGCTC
CTGGAGACAGCTGCCCCGAGGGTCTCCTCCAGTAGACGGTACAGCGAAGGCAGAGAGTTCAGGTATGGAT
CCTGGCGGGAGCCAGTCAACCCCTATTATGTCAATGCCGGCTATGCCCTGGCCCCAGCCACCAGTGCCAA
CGACAGCGAGCAGCAGAGCCTGTCCAGCGATGCAGACACCCTGTCCCTCACGGACAGCAGCGTGGATGGG
ATCCCCCCATACAGGATCCGTAAGCAGCACCGCAGGGAGATGCAGGAGAGCGTGCAGGTCAATGGGCGGG
TGCCCCTACCTCACATTCCCCGCACGTACCGGGTGCCGAAGGAGGTCCGCGTGGAGCCTCAGAAGTTCGC
GGAGGAGCTCATCCACCGCCTGGAGGCTGTGCAGCGCACGCGGGAGGCCGAGGAGAAGCTGGAGGAGCGG
CTGAAGCGCGTGCGCATGGAGGAGGAAGGTGAGGACGGCGATCCATCGTCAGGGCCCCCAGGGCCGTGTC
ACAAGCTGCCTCCCGCCCCCGCTTGGCACCACTTCCCGCCCCGCTGTGTGGACATGGGCTGTGCCGGGCT
CCGGGATGCACACGAGGAGAACCCTGAGAGCATCCTGGACGAGCACGTACAGCGTGTGCTGAGGACACCT
GGCCGCCAGTCGCCTGGGCCTGGCCATCGCTCCCCGGACAGTGGGCACGTGGCCAAGATGCCAGTGGCAC
TGGGGGGTGCCGCCTCGGGGCACGGGAAGCACGTACCCAAGTCAGGGGCGAAGCTGGACGCGGCCGGCCT
GCACCACCACCGACACGTCCACCACCACGTCCACCACAGCACAGCCCGGCCCAAGGAGCAGGTGGAGGCC
GAGGCCACCCGCAGGGCCCAGAGCAGCTTCGCCTGGGGCCTGGAACCACACAGCCATGGGGCAAGGTCCC
GAGGCTACTCAGAGAGTGTTGGCGCTGCCCCCAACGCCAGTGATGGCCTCGCCCACAGTGGGAAGGTGGG
CGTGGCGTGCAAAAGAAATGCCAAGAAGGCTGAGTCGGGGAAGAGCGCCAGCACCGAGGTGCCAGGTGCC
TCGGAGGATGCGGAGAAGAACCAGAAAATCATGCAGTGGATCATTGAGGGGGAAAAGGAGATCAGCAGGC
ACCGCAGGACCGGCCACGGGTCTTCGGGGACGAGGAAGCCACAGCCCCATGAGAACTCCAGACCCTTGTC
CCTTGAGCACCCCTGGGCCGGCCCTCAGCTCCGGACCTCCGTGCAGCCCTCCCACCTCTTCATCCAAGAC
CCCACCATGCCACCCCACCCAGCTCCCAACCCCCTAACCCAGCTGGAGGAGGCGCGCCGACGTCTGGAGG
AGGAAGAAAAGAGAGCCAGCCGAGCACCCTCCAAGCAGAGGACAAGATCGCAGAGGAAGGTGGGCGGCGG
GAGTGCCCAGCCGTGTGACAGCATCGTTGTGGCGTACTACTTCTGCGGGGAACCCATCCCCTACCGCACC
CTGGTGAGGGGCCGCGCTGTCACCCTGGGCCAGTTCAAGGAGCTGCTGACCAAAAAGGGCAGCTACAGAT
ACTACTTCAAGAAAGTGAGCGACGAGTTTGACTGTGGGGTGGTGTTTGAGGAGGTTCGAGAGGACGAGGC
CGTCCTGCCCGTCTTTGAGGAGAAGATCATCGGCAAAGTGGAGAAGGTGGACAGCGGCCGCCACCATCAC
CACCACCACTAGGGGCCGCACTCGAGAAGCTTGGCACTGGCCGTCGTTTTACAACGTCGTGACTGGGAAA
ACCCTGGCGTTACCCAACTTAATCGCCTTGCAGCACATCCCCCTTTCGCCAGCTGGCGTAATAGCGAAGA
GGCCCGCACCGATCGCCCTTCCCAACAGTTGCGCAGCCTGAATGGCGAATGGCAGCTTGGCTGTTTTGGC
GGATGAGATAAGATTTTCAGCCTGATACAGATTAAATCAGAACGCAGAAGCGGTCTGATAAAACAGAATT
TGCCTGGCGGCAGTAGCGCGGTGGTCCCACCTGACCCCATGCCGAACTCAGAAGTGAAACGCCGTAGCGC
CGATGGTAGTGTGGGGTCTCCCCATGCGAGAGTAGGGAACTGCCAGGCATCAAATAAAACGAAAGGCTCA
GTCGAAAGACTGGGCCTTTCGTTTTATCTGTTGTTTGTCGGTGAACGCTCTCCTGAGTAGGACAAATCCG
CCGGGAGCGGATTTGAACGTTGCGAAGCAACGGCCCGGAGGGTGGCGGGCAGGACGCCCGCCATAAACTG
CCAGGCATCAAATTAAGCAGAAGGCCATCCTGACGGATGGCCTTTTTGCGTTTCTACAAACTCTTTTTGT
TTATTTTTCTAAATACATTCAAATATGTATCCGCTCATGAGACAATAACCCTGATAAATGCTTCAATAAT
ATTGAAAAAGGAAGAGTATGAGTATTCAACATTTCCGTGTCGCCCTTATTCCCTTTTTTGCGGCATTTTG
CCTTCCTGTTTTTGCTCACCCAGAAACGCTGGTGAAAGTAAAAGATGCTGAAGATCAGTTGGGTGCACGA
GTGGGTTACATCGAACTGGATCTCAACAGCGGTAAGATCCTTGAGAGTTTTCGCCCCGAAGAACGTTCTC
CAATGATGAGCACTTTTAAAGTTCTGCTATGTGGCGCGGTATTATCCCGTGTTGACGCCGGGCAAGAGCA
ACTCGGTCGCCGCATACACTATTCTCAGAATGACTTGGTTGAGTACTCACCAGTCACAGAAAAGCATCTT
ACGGATGGCATGACAGTAAGAGAATTATGCAGTGCTGCCATAACCATGAGTGATAACACTGCGGCCAACT
TACTTCTGACAACGATCGGAGGACCGAAGGAGCTAACCGCTTTTTTGCACAACATGGGGGATCATGTAAC
TCGCCTTGATCGTTGGGAACCGGAGCTGAATGAAGCCATACCAAACGACGAGCGTGACACCACGATGCCT
GTAGCAATGGCAACAACGTTGCGCAAACTATTAACTGGCGAACTACTTACTCTAGCTTCCCGGCAACAAT
TAATAGACTGGATGGAGGCGGATAAAGTTGCAGGACCACTTCTGCGCTCGGCCCTTCCGGCTGGCTGGTT
TATTGCTGATAAATCTGGAGCCGGTGAGCGTGGGTCTCGCGGTATCATTGCAGCACTGGGGCCAGATGGT
AAGCCCTCCCGTATCGTAGTTATCTACACGACGGGGAGTCAGGCAACTATGGATGAACGAAATAGACAGA
TCGCTGAGATAGGTGCCTCACTGATTAAGCATTGGTAACTGTCAGACCAAGTTTACTCATATATACTTTA
GATTGATT
[38 nt withheld, positions 6869-6906]
A
[37 nt withheld, positions 6908-6944]
ATTTTGTTAAAATTCGCGTTAAATTTTTGTTAAATCAGCTCATTTTTTAACCAATAGGCCGAAATCGGCA
AAATCCCTTATAAATCAAAAGAATAGCCCGAGATAGGGT
[37 nt withheld, positions 7054-7090]
AAAGAACGTGGACTCCAACGTCAAAGG
[141 nt withheld, positions 7118-7258]
G
[125 nt withheld, positions 7260-7384]
AAAGGATCTAGGTGAAGATCCTTTTTGATAATCTCATGACCAAAATCCCTTAACGTGAGTTTTCGTTCCA
CTGAGCGTCAGACCCCGTAGAAAAGATCAAAGGATCTTCTTGAGATCCTTTTTTTCTGCGCGTAATCTGC
TGCTTGCAAACAAAAAAACCACCGCTACCAGCGGTGGTTTGTTTGCCGGATCAAGAGCTACCAACTCTTT
TTCCGAAGGTAACTGGCTTCAGCAGAGCGCAGATACCAAATACTGTCCTTCTAGTGTAGCCGTAGTTAGG
CCACCACTTCAAGAACTCTGTAGCACCGCCTACATACCTCGCTCTGCTAATCCTGTTACCAGTGGCTGCT
GCCAGTGGCGATAAGTCGTGTCTTACCGGGTTGGACTCAAGACGATAGTTACCGGATAAGGCGCAGCGGT
CGGGCTGAACGGGGGGTTCGTGCACACAGCCCAGCTTGGAGCGAACGACCTACACCGAACTGAGATACCT
ACAGCGTGAGCTATGAGAAAGCGCCACGCTTCCCGAAGGGAGAAAGGCGGACAGGTATCCGGTAAGCGGC
AGGGTCGGAACAGGAGAGCGCACGAGGGAGCTTCCAGGGGGAAACGCCTGGTATCTTTATAGTCCTGTCG
GGTTTCGCCACCTCTGACTTGAGCGTCGATTTTTGTGATGCTCGTCAGGGGGGCGGAGCCTATGGAAAAA
CGCCAGCAACGCGGCCTTTTTACGGTTCCTGGCCTTTTGCTGGCCTTTTGCTCACATGTTCTTTCCTGCG
TTATCCCCTGATTCTGTGGATAACCGTATTACCGCCTTTGAGTGAGCTGATACCGCTCGCCGCAGCCGAA
CGACCGAGCGCAGCGAGTCAGTGAGCGAGGAAGCGGAAGAGCGCCTGATGCGGTATTTTCTCCTTACGCA
TCTGTGCGGTATTTCACACCGCATATGGTGCACTCTCAGTACAATCTGCTCTGATGCCGCATAGTTAAGC
CAGTATACACTCCGCTATCGCTACGTGACTGGGTCATGGCTGCGCCCCGACACCCGCCAACACCCGCTGA
CGCGCCCTGACGGGCTTGTCTGCTCCCGGCATCCGCTTACAGACAAGCTGTGACCGTCTCCGGGAGCTGC
ATGTGTCAGAGGTTTTCACCGTCATCACCGAAACGCGCGAGGCAGCTGCGGTAAAGCTCATCAGCGTGGT
CGTGCAGCGATTCACAGATGTCTGCCTGTTCATCCGCGTCCAGCTCGTTGAGTTTCTCCAGAAGCGTTAA
TGTCTGGCTTCTGATAAAGCGGGCCATGTTAAGGGCGGTTTTTTCCTGTTTGGTCACTGATGCCTCCGTG
TAAGGGGGATTTCTGTTCATGGGGGTAATGATACCGATGAAACGAGAGAGGATGCTCACGATACGGGTTA
CTGATGATGAACATGCCCGGTTACTGGAACGTTGTGAGGGTAAACAACTGGCGGTATGGATGCGGCGGGA
CCAGAGAAAAATCACTCAGGGTCAATGCCAGCGCTTCGTTAATACAGATGTAGGTGTTCCACAGGGTAGC
CAGCAGCATCCTGCGATGCAGATCCGGAACATAATGGTGCAGGGCGCTGACTTCCGCGTTTCCAGACTTT
ACGAAACACGGAAACCGAAGACCATTCATGTTGTTGCTCAGGTCGCAGACGTTTTGCAGCAGCAGTCGCT
TCACGTTCGCTCGCGTATCGGTGATTCATTCTGCTAACCAGTAAGGCAACCCCGCCAGCCTAGCCGGGTC
CTCAACGACAGGAGCACGATCATGCGCACCCGTGGCCAGGACCCAACGCTGCCCGAAATT
Features (pLannotate 1.2.2; 20 found; start..end, strand, type, name):
      3..80      +  promoter       lacIq promoter: lacI (mutant); In the lacIq allele, a single base change in the promoter boosts expression of the lacI gene about 10-fold.
     81..1163    +  CDS            lacI: lac repressor; lacI; The lac repressor binds to the lac operator to inhibit transcription in E. coli. This inhibition can be relieved by adding lactose or isopropyl-β-D-thiogalactopyranoside (IPTG).
   1176..1197    +  protein_bind   CAP binding site: CAP binding activates transcription in the presence of cAMP. E. coli catabolite activator protein
   1216..1233    +  promoter       tet promoter (fragment): E. coli promoter for tetracycline efflux protein gene
   1406..1434    +  promoter       tac promoter: strong E. coli promoter; hybrid between the trp and lac UV5 promoters
   1442..1458    +  protein_bind   lac operator: The lac repressor binds to the lac operator to inhibit transcription in E. coli. This inhibition can be relieved by adding lactose or isopropyl-β-D-thiogalactopyranoside (IPTG). lac repressor encoded by lacI
   1528..2628    +  CDS            MBP: maltose binding protein from E. coli; malE (mutated); This version of the gene does not encode a signal sequence, so MBP will remain in the cytosol.
   2730..2750    +  CDS            capTEV™ (fragment): composite tag for in vivo biotinylation, TEV protease cleavage, and 6xHis tagging
   2755..5232    +  CDS            AXIN1: AXIN1_HUMAN - Also known as AXIN. Experimental evidence at protein level: Swiss-Prot protein existence level 1. Component of the beta-catenin destruction complex required for regulating CTNNB1 levels through phosphorylation and ubiquitination, and modulating Wnt-signaling (PubMed:12192039, PubMed:27098453). Controls dorsoventral patterning via two opposing effects; down-regulates CTNNB1 to inhibit the Wnt signaling pathway and ventralize embryos, but also dorsalizes embryos by activating a Wnt- independent JNK signaling pathway (PubMed:12192039). In Wnt signaling, probably facilitates the phos
   5285..5439    +  CDS            lacZα (fragment): LacZα fragment of β-galactosidase; lacZ fragment
   5532..5647    +  ncRNA          5S rRNA: Accession: RF00001 - 5S ribosomal RNA
   5651..5737    +  terminator     rrnB T1 terminator: Escherichia coli rrnB; transcription terminator T1 from the E. coli rrnB gene
   5829..5856    +  terminator     rrnB T2 terminator: transcription terminator T2 from the E. coli rrnB gene
   5876..5967    +  promoter       AmpR promoter: bla
   5968..6828    +  CDS            AmpR: β-lactamase; bla; confers resistance to ampicillin, carbenicillin, and related antibiotics
   6870..7383    -  rep_origin     M13 ori (sequence partly withheld): M13 bacteriophage origin of replication; arrow indicates direction of (+) strand synthesis
   7494..8082    +  rep_origin     ori: high-copy-number ColE1/pMB1/pBR322/pUC origin of replication
   8268..8408    -  misc_feature   bom: basis of mobility region from pBR322
   8510..8701    -  CDS            rop: Rop protein, which maintains plasmids at low copy number; rop
   8718..9098    +  CDS            YPB1_ECOLX: Protein predicted: Swiss-Prot protein existence level 4. From Escherichia coli.
