>Addgene plasmid #154011 | pEF073 MBP-Axin-His | addgene full sequence | sequence record 308801 | Addgene NGS Result
GACACCATCGAATGGTGCAAAACCTTTCGCGGTATGGCATGATAGCGCCCGGAAGAGAGTCAATTCAGGG
TGGTGAATGTGAAACCAGTAACGTTATACGATGTCGCAGAGTATGCCGGTGTCTCTTATCAGACCGTTTC
CCGCGTGGTGAACCAGGCCAGCCACGTTTCTGCGAAAACGCGGGAAAAAGTGGAAGCGGCGATGGCGGAG
CTGAATTACATTCCCAACCGCGTGGCACAACAACTGGCGGGCAAACAGTCGTTGCTGATTGGCGTTGCCA
CCTCCAGTCTGGCCCTGCACGCGCCGTCGCAAATTGTCGCGGCGATTAAATCTCGCGCCGATCAACTGGG
TGCCAGCGTGGTGGTGTCGATGGTAGAACGAAGCGGCGTCGAAGCCTGTAAAGCGGCGGTGCACAATCTT
CTCGCGCAACGCGTCAGTGGGCTGATCATTAACTATCCGCTGGATGACCAGGATGCCATTGCTGTGGAAG
CTGCCTGCACTAATGTTCCGGCGTTATTTCTTGATGTCTCTGACCAGACACCCATCAACAGTATTATTTT
CTCCCATGAAGACGGTACGCGACTGGGCGTGGAGCATCTGGTCGCATTGGGTCACCAGCAAATCGCGCTG
TTAGCGGGCCCATTAAGTTCTGTCTCGGCGCGTCTGCGTCTGGCTGGCTGGCATAAATATCTCACTCGCA
ATCAAATTCAGCCGATAGCGGAACGGGAAGGCGACTGGAGTGCCATGTCCGGTTTTCAACAAACCATGCA
AATGCTGAATGAGGGCATCGTTCCCACTGCGATGCTGGTTGCCAACGATCAGATGGCGCTGGGCGCAATG
CGCGCCATTACCGAGTCCGGGCTGCGCGTTGGTGCGGATATCTCGGTAGTGGGATACGACGATACCGAAG
ACAGCTCATGTTATATCCCGCCGTTAACCACCATCAAACAGGATTTTCGCCTGCTGGGGCAAACCAGCGT
GGACCGCTTGCTGCAACTCTCTCAGGGCCAGGCGGTGAAGGGCAATCAGCTGTTGCCCGTCTCACTGGTG
AAAAGAAAAACCACCCTGGCGCCCAATACGCAAACCGCCTCTCCCCGCGCGTTGGCCGATTCATTAATGC
AGCTGGCACGACAGGTTTCCCGACTGGAAAGCGGGCAGTGAGCGCAACGCAATTAATGTAAGTTAGCTCA
CTCATTAGGCACAATTCTCATGTTTGACAGCTTATCATCGACTGCACGGTGCACCAATGCTTCTGGCGTC
AGGCAGCCATCGGAAGCTGTGGTATGGCTGTGCAGGTCGTAAATCACTGCATAATTCGTGTCGCTCAAGG
CGCACTCCCGTTCTGGATAATGTTTTTTGCGCCGACATCATAACGGTTCTGGCAAATATTCTGAAATGAG
CTGTTGACAATTAATCATCGGCTCGTATAATGTGTGGAATTGTGAGCGGATAACAATTTCACACAGGAAA
CAGCCAGTCCGTTTAGGTGTTTTCACGAGCACTTCACCAACAAGGACCATAGATTATGAAAACTGAAGAA
GGTAAACTGGTAATCTGGATTAACGGCGATAAAGGCTATAACGGTCTCGCTGAAGTCGGTAAGAAATTCG
AGAAAGATACCGGAATTAAAGTCACCGTTGAGCATCCGGATAAACTGGAAGAGAAATTCCCACAGGTTGC
GGCAACTGGCGATGGCCCTGACATTATCTTCTGGGCACACGACCGCTTTGGTGGCTACGCTCAATCTGGC
CTGTTGGCTGAAATCACCCCGGACAAAGCGTTCCAGGACAAGCTGTATCCGTTTACCTGGGATGCCGTAC
GTTACAACGGCAAGCTGATTGCTTACCCGATCGCTGTTGAAGCGTTATCGCTGATTTATAACAAAGATCT
GCTGCCGAACCCGCCAAAAACCTGGGAAGAGATCCCGGCGCTGGATAAAGAACTGAAAGCGAAAGGTAAG
AGCGCGCTGATGTTCAACCTGCAAGAACCGTACTTCACCTGGCCGCTGATTGCTGCTGACGGGGGTTATG
CGTTCAAGTATGAAAACGGCAAGTACGACATTAAAGACGTGGGCGTGGATAACGCTGGCGCGAAAGCGGG
TCTGACCTTCCTGGTTGACCTGATTAAAAACAAACACATGAATGCAGACACCGATTACTCCATCGCAGAA
GCTGCCTTTAATAAAGGCGAAACAGCGATGACCATCAACGGCCCGTGGGCATGGTCCAACATCGACACCA
GCAAAGTGAATTATGGTGTAACGGTACTGCCGACCTTCAAGGGTCAACCATCCAAACCGTTCGTTGGCGT
GCTGAGCGCAGGTATTAACGCCGCCAGTCCGAACAAAGAGCTGGCAAAAGAGTTCCTCGAAAACTATCTG
CTGACTGATGAAGGTCTGGAAGCGGTTAATAAAGACAAACCGCTGGGTGCCGTAGCGCTGAAGTCTTACG
AGGAAGAGTTGGCGAAAGATCCACGTATTGCCGCCACCATGGAAAACGCCCAGAAAGGTGAAATCATGCC
GAACATCCCGCAGATGTCCGCTTTCTGGTATGCCGTGCGTACTGCGGTGATCAACGCCGCCAGCGGTCGT
CAGACTGTCGATGAAGCCCTGAAAGACGCGCAGACTAATTCGAGCTCGAACAACAACAACAATAACAATA
ACAACAACCTCGGGATCGAGGGAAGGATTTCAACTAGTGGATCTGGTGGTGGTGGCGGTTCCATGAGCGA
GAATCTTTATTTTCAGGGATCCATGAATATCCAAGAGCAGGGTTTCCCCTTGGACCTCGGAGCAAGTTTC
ACCGAAGATGCTCCCCGACCCCCAGTGCCTGGTGAGGAGGGAGAACTGGTGTCCACAGACCCGAGGCCCG
CCAGCTACAGTTTCTGCTCCGGGAAAGGTGTTGGCATTAAAGGTGAGACTTCGACGGCCACTCCGAGGCG
CTCGGATCTGGACCTGGGGTATGAGCCTGAGGGCAGTGCCTCCCCCACCCCACCATACTTGAAGTGGGCT
GAGTCACTGCATTCCCTGCTGGATGACCAAGATGGGATAAGCCTGTTCAGGACTTTCCTGAAGCAGGAGG
GCTGTGCCGACTTGCTGGACTTCTGGTTTGCCTGCACTGGCTTCAGGAAGCTGGAGCCCTGTGACTCGAA
CGAGGAGAAGAGGCTGAAGCTGGCGAGAGCCATCTACCGAAAGTACATTCTTGATAACAATGGCATCGTG
TCCCGGCAGACCAAGCCAGCCACCAAGAGCTTCATAAAGGGCTGCATCATGAAGCAGCTGATCGATCCTG
CCATGTTTGACCAGGCCCAGACCGAAATCCAGGCCACTATGGAGGAAAACACCTATCCCTCCTTCCTTAA
GTCTGATATTTATTTGGAATATACGAGGACAGGCTCGGAGAGCCCCAAAGTCTGTAGTGACCAGAGCTCT
GGGTCAGGGACAGGGAAGGGCATATCTGGATACCTGCCGACCTTAAATGAAGATGAGGAATGGAAGTGTG
ACCAGGACATGGATGAGGACGATGGCAGAGACGCTGCTCCCCCCGGAAGACTCCCTCAGAAGCTGCTCCT
GGAGACAGCTGCCCCGAGGGTCTCCTCCAGTAGACGGTACAGCGAAGGCAGAGAGTTCAGGTATGGATCC
TGGCGGGAGCCAGTCAACCCCTATTATGTCAATGCCGGCTATGCCCTGGCCCCAGCCACCAGTGCCAACG
ACAGCGAGCAGCAGAGCCTGTCCAGCGATGCAGACACCCTGTCCCTCACGGACAGCAGCGTGGATGGGAT
CCCCCCATACAGGATCCGTAAGCAGCACCGCAGGGAGATGCAGGAGAGCGTGCAGGTCAATGGGCGGGTG
CCCCTACCTCACATTCCCCGCACGTACCGGGTGCCGAAGGAGGTCCGCGTGGAGCCTCAGAAGTTCGCGG
AGGAGCTCATCCACCGCCTGGAGGCTGTGCAGCGCACGCGGGAGGCCGAGGAGAAGCTGGAGGAGCGGCT
GAAGCGCGTGCGCATGGAGGAGGAAGGTGAGGACGGCGATCCATCGTCAGGGCCCCCAGGGCCGTGTCAC
AAGCTGCCTCCCGCCCCCGCTTGGCACCACTTCCCGCCCCGCTGTGTGGACATGGGCTGTGCCGGGCTCC
GGGATGCACACGAGGAGAACCCTGAGAGCATCCTGGACGAGCACGTACAGCGTGTGCTGAGGACACCTGG
CCGCCAGTCGCCTGGGCCTGGCCATCGCTCCCCGGACAGTGGGCACGTGGCCAAGATGCCAGTGGCACTG
GGGGGTGCCGCCTCGGGGCACGGGAAGCACGTACCCAAGTCAGGGGCGAAGCTGGACGCGGCCGGCCTGC
ACCACCACCGACACGTCCACCACCACGTCCACCACAGCACAGCCCGGCCCAAGGAGCAGGTGGAGGCCGA
GGCCACCCGCAGGGCCCAGAGCAGCTTCGCCTGGGGCCTGGAACCACACAGCCATGGGGCAAGGTCCCGA
GGCTACTCAGAGAGTGTTGGCGCTGCCCCCAACGCCAGTGATGGCCTCGCCCACAGTGGGAAGGTGGGCG
TGGCGTGCAAAAGAAATGCCAAGAAGGCTGAGTCGGGGAAGAGCGCCAGCACCGAGGTGCCAGGTGCCTC
GGAGGATGCGGAGAAGAACCAGAAAATCATGCAGTGGATCATTGAGGGGGAAAAGGAGATCAGCAGGCAC
CGCAGGACCGGCCACGGGTCTTCGGGGACGAGGAAGCCACAGCCCCATGAGAACTCCAGACCCTTGTCCC
TTGAGCACCCCTGGGCCGGCCCTCAGCTCCGGACCTCCGTGCAGCCCTCCCACCTCTTCATCCAAGACCC
CACCATGCCACCCCACCCAGCTCCCAACCCCCTAACCCAGCTGGAGGAGGCGCGCCGACGTCTGGAGGAG
GAAGAAAAGAGAGCCAGCCGAGCACCCTCCAAGCAGAGGACAAGATCGCAGAGGAAGGTGGGCGGCGGGA
GTGCCCAGCCGTGTGACAGCATCGTTGTGGCGTACTACTTCTGCGGGGAACCCATCCCCTACCGCACCCT
GGTGAGGGGCCGCGCTGTCACCCTGGGCCAGTTCAAGGAGCTGCTGACCAAAAAGGGCAGCTACAGATAC
TACTTCAAGAAAGTGAGCGACGAGTTTGACTGTGGGGTGGTGTTTGAGGAGGTTCGAGAGGACGAGGCCG
TCCTGCCCGTCTTTGAGGAGAAGATCATCGGCAAAGTGGAGAAGGTGGACAGCGGCCGCCACCATCACCA
CCACCACTAGGGGCCGCACTCGAGAAGCTTGGCACTGGCCGTCGTTTTACAACGTCGTGACTGGGAAAAC
CCTGGCGTTACCCAACTTAATCGCCTTGCAGCACATCCCCCTTTCGCCAGCTGGCGTAATAGCGAAGAGG
CCCGCACCGATCGCCCTTCCCAACAGTTGCGCAGCCTGAATGGCGAATGGCAGCTTGGCTGTTTTGGCGG
ATGAGATAAGATTTTCAGCCTGATACAGATTAAATCAGAACGCAGAAGCGGTCTGATAAAACAGAATTTG
CCTGGCGGCAGTAGCGCGGTGGTCCCACCTGACCCCATGCCGAACTCAGAAGTGAAACGCCGTAGCGCCG
ATGGTAGTGTGGGGTCTCCCCATGCGAGAGTAGGGAACTGCCAGGCATCAAATAAAACGAAAGGCTCAGT
CGAAAGACTGGGCCTTTCGTTTTATCTGTTGTTTGTCGGTGAACGCTCTCCTGAGTAGGACAAATCCGCC
GGGAGCGGATTTGAACGTTGCGAAGCAACGGCCCGGAGGGTGGCGGGCAGGACGCCCGCCATAAACTGCC
AGGCATCAAATTAAGCAGAAGGCCATCCTGACGGATGGCCTTTTTGCGTTTCTACAAACTCTTTTGTTTA
TTTTTCTAAATACATTCAAATATGTATCCGCTCATGAGACAATAACCCTGATAAATGCTTCAATAATATT
GAAAAAGGAAGAGTATGAGTATTCAACATTTCCGTGTCGCCCTTATTCCCTTTTTTGCGGCATTTTGCCT
TCCTGTTTTTGCTCACCCAGAAACGCTGGTGAAAGTAAAAGATGCTGAAGATCAGTTGGGTGCACGAGTG
GGTTACATCGAACTGGATCTCAACAGCGGTAAGATCCTTGAGAGTTTTCGCCCCGAAGAACGTTTCCCAA
TGATGAGCACTTTTAAAGTTCTGCTATGTGGCGCGGTATTATCCCGTGTTGACGCCGGGCAAGAGCAACT
CGGTCGCCGCATACACTATTCTCAGAATGACTTGGTTGAGTACTCACCAGTCACAGAAAAGCATCTTACG
GATGGCATGACAGTAAGAGAATTATGCAGTGCTGCCATAACCATGAGTGATAACACTGCGGCCAACTTAC
TTCTGACAACGATCGGAGGACCGAAGGAGCTAACCGCTTTTTTGCACAACATGGGGGATCATGTAACTCG
CCTTGATCGTTGGGAACCGGAGCTGAATGAAGCCATACCAAACGACGAGCGTGACACCACGATGCCTGTA
GCAATGGCAACAACGTTGCGCAAACTATTAACTGGCGAACTACTTACTCTAGCTTCCCGGCAACAATTAA
TAGACTGGATGGAGGCGGATAAAGTTGCAGGACCACTTCTGCGCTCGGCCCTTCCGGCTGGCTGGTTTAT
TGCTGATAAATCTGGAGCCGGTGAGCGTGGGTCTCGCGGTATCATTGCAGCACTGGGGCCAGATGGTAAG
CCCTCCCGTATCGTAGTTATCTACACGACGGGGAGTCAGGCAACTATGGATGAACGAAATAGACAGATCG
CTGAGATAGGTGCCTCACTGATTAAGCATTGGTAACTGTCAGACCAAGTTTACTCATATATACTTTAGAT
TGATT
[38 nt withheld, positions 6866-6903]
A
[37 nt withheld, positions 6905-6941]
ATTTTGTTAAAATTCGCGTTAAATTTTTGTTAAATCAGCTCATTTTTTAACCAATAGGCCGAAATCGGCA
AAATCCCTTATAAATCAAAAGAATAGCCCGAGATAGGGT
[37 nt withheld, positions 7051-7087]
AAAGAACGTGGACTCCAACGTCAAAGG
[141 nt withheld, positions 7115-7255]
G
[125 nt withheld, positions 7257-7381]
AAAGGATCTAGGTGAAGATCCTTTTTGATAATCTCATGACCAAAATCCCTTAACGTGAGTTTTCGTTCCA
CTGAGCGTCAGACCCCGTAGAAAAGATCAAAGGATCTTCTTGAGATCCTTTTTTTCTGCGCGTAATCTGC
TGCTTGCAAACAAAAAAACCACCGCTACCAGCGGTGGTTTGTTTGCCGGATCAAGAGCTACCAACTCTTT
TTCCGAAGGTAACTGGCTTCAGCAGAGCGCAGATACCAAATACTGTCCTTCTAGTGTAGCCGTAGTTAGG
CCACCACTTCAAGAACTCTGTAGCACCGCCTACATACCTCGCTCTGCTAATCCTGTTACCAGTGGCTGCT
GCCAGTGGCGATAAGTCGTGTCTTACCGGGTTGGACTCAAGACGATAGTTACCGGATAAGGCGCAGCGGT
CGGGCTGAACGGGGGGTTCGTGCACACAGCCCAGCTTGGAGCGAACGACCTACACCGAACTGAGATACCT
ACAGCGTGAGCTATGAGAAAGCGCCACGCTTCCCGAAGGGAGAAAGGCGGACAGGTATCCGGTAAGCGGC
AGGGTCGGAACAGGAGAGCGCACGAGGGAGCTTCCAGGGGGAAACGCCTGGTATCTTTATAGTCCTGTCG
GGTTTCGCCACCTCTGACTTGAGCGTCGATTTTTGTGATGCTCGTCAGGGGGGCGGAGCCTATGGAAAAA
CGCCAGCAACGCGGCCTTTTTACGGTTCCTGGCCTTTTGCTGGCCTTTTGCTCACATGTTCTTTCCTGCG
TTATCCCCTGATTCTGTGGATAACCGTATTACCGCCTTTGAGTGAGCTGATACCGCTCGCCGCAGCCGAA
CGACCGAGCGCAGCGAGTCAGTGAGCGAGGAAGCGGAAGAGCGCCTGATGCGGTATTTTCTCCTTACGCA
TCTGTGCGGTATTTCACACCGCATATGGTGCACTCTCAGTACAATCTGCTCTGATGCCGCATAGTTAAGC
CAGTATACACTCCGCTATCGCTACGTGACTGGGTCATGGCTGCGCCCCGACACCCGCCAACACCCGCTGA
CGCGCCCTGACGGGCTTGTCTGCTCCCGGCATCCGCTTACAGACAAGCTGTGACCGTCTCCGGGAGCTGC
ATGTGTCAGAGGTTTTCACCGTCATCACCGAAACGCGCGAGGCAGCTGCGGTAAAGCTCATCAGCGTGGT
CGTGCAGCGATTCACAGATGTCTGCCTGTTCATCCGCGTCCAGCTCGTTGAGTTTCTCCAGAAGCGTTAA
TGTCTGGCTTCTGATAAAGCGGGCCATGTTAAGGGCGGTTTTTTCCTGTTTGGTCACTGATGCCTCCGTG
TAATGGGGATTTCTGTTCATGGGGGTAATGATACCGATGAAACGAGAGAGGATGCTCACGATACGGGTTA
CTGATGATGAACATGCCCGGTTACTGGAACGTTGTGAGGGTAAACAACTGGCGGTATGGATGCGGCGGGA
CCAGAGAAAAATCACTCAGGGTCAATGCCAGCGCTTCGTTAATACAGATGTAGGTGTTCCACAGGGTAGC
CAGCAGCATCCTGCGATGCAGATCCGGAACATAATGGTGCAGGGCGCTGACTTCCGCGTTTCCAGACTTT
ACGAAACACGGAAACCGAAGACCATTCATGTTGTTGCTCAGGTCGCAGACGTTTTGCAGCAGCAGTCGCT
TCACGTTCGCTCGCGTATCGGTGATTCATTCTGCTAACCAGTAAGGCAACCCCGCCAGCCTAGCCGGGTC
CTCAACGACAGGAGCACGATCATGCGCACCCGTGGCCAGGACCCAACGCTGCCCGAAATTCC
Features (pLannotate 1.2.2; 20 found; start..end, strand, type, name):
      1..78      +  promoter       lacIq promoter: lacI (mutant); In the lacIq allele, a single base change in the promoter boosts expression of the lacI gene about 10-fold.
     79..1161    +  CDS            lacI: lac repressor; lacI; The lac repressor binds to the lac operator to inhibit transcription in E. coli. This inhibition can be relieved by adding lactose or isopropyl-β-D-thiogalactopyranoside (IPTG).
   1174..1195    +  protein_bind   CAP binding site: CAP binding activates transcription in the presence of cAMP. E. coli catabolite activator protein
   1214..1231    +  promoter       tet promoter (fragment): E. coli promoter for tetracycline efflux protein gene
   1404..1432    +  promoter       tac promoter: strong E. coli promoter; hybrid between the trp and lac UV5 promoters
   1440..1456    +  protein_bind   lac operator: The lac repressor binds to the lac operator to inhibit transcription in E. coli. This inhibition can be relieved by adding lactose or isopropyl-β-D-thiogalactopyranoside (IPTG). lac repressor encoded by lacI
   1526..2626    +  CDS            MBP: maltose binding protein from E. coli; malE (mutated); This version of the gene does not encode a signal sequence, so MBP will remain in the cytosol.
   2728..2748    +  CDS            capTEV™ (fragment): composite tag for in vivo biotinylation, TEV protease cleavage, and 6xHis tagging
   2753..5230    +  CDS            AXIN1: AXIN1_HUMAN - Also known as AXIN. Experimental evidence at protein level: Swiss-Prot protein existence level 1. Component of the beta-catenin destruction complex required for regulating CTNNB1 levels through phosphorylation and ubiquitination, and modulating Wnt-signaling (PubMed:12192039, PubMed:27098453). Controls dorsoventral patterning via two opposing effects; down-regulates CTNNB1 to inhibit the Wnt signaling pathway and ventralize embryos, but also dorsalizes embryos by activating a Wnt- independent JNK signaling pathway (PubMed:12192039). In Wnt signaling, probably facilitates the phos
   5283..5437    +  CDS            lacZα (fragment): LacZα fragment of β-galactosidase; lacZ fragment
   5530..5645    +  ncRNA          5S rRNA: Accession: RF00001 - 5S ribosomal RNA
   5649..5735    +  terminator     rrnB T1 terminator: Escherichia coli rrnB; transcription terminator T1 from the E. coli rrnB gene
   5827..5854    +  terminator     rrnB T2 terminator: transcription terminator T2 from the E. coli rrnB gene
   5873..5964    +  promoter       AmpR promoter: bla
   5965..6825    +  CDS            AmpR: β-lactamase; bla; confers resistance to ampicillin, carbenicillin, and related antibiotics
   6867..7380    -  rep_origin     M13 ori (sequence partly withheld): M13 bacteriophage origin of replication; arrow indicates direction of (+) strand synthesis
   7491..8079    +  rep_origin     ori: high-copy-number ColE1/pMB1/pBR322/pUC origin of replication
   8265..8405    -  misc_feature   bom: basis of mobility region from pBR322
   8507..8698    -  CDS            rop: Rop protein, which maintains plasmids at low copy number; rop
   8721..9095    +  CDS            YPB1_ECOLX (fragment): Protein predicted: Swiss-Prot protein existence level 4. From Escherichia coli.
