[The description below was written by a language model from this plasmid's Addgene catalogue record and pLannotate feature annotations shown in this document.]
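Description:
pEF073 MBP-Axin-His is a bacterial expression plasmid of about 9.2 kb for producing human Axin (AXIN1) in E. coli as a doubly tagged fusion protein. It is built on the pMBP-MG backbone, a maltose-binding-protein fusion vector that was modified to provide an N-terminal, TEV-cleavable MBP tag and a C-terminal His6 tag. The plasmid replicates from a ColE1/pMB1-type origin accompanied by the pBR322 bom region and the rop gene, which is consistent with its low-copy listing. It is selected with ampicillin through the β-lactamase gene, and an M13 phage origin is also present.

The 2,478 bp AXIN1 coding sequence was inserted by Gibson assembly and was derived from an earlier human Axin1–luciferase plasmid. It lies downstream of a signal-sequence-free malE gene, so the MBP fusion remains in the cytosol. A short match to a TEV-cleavage tag sits between the two, corresponding to the protease site that allows MBP removal. Transcription is driven by the tac promoter with a lac operator. The plasmid-borne lacI gene, under the lacIq promoter, supplies enough repressor to keep expression off until IPTG is added. The rrnB T1 and T2 terminators follow the cassette, along with a residual lacZα fragment from the parent vector. The His6 tag is not annotated separately in the feature tables but is recorded in the catalogue entry.

The depositor and sequencing-verified records differ by one nucleotide in length and give essentially identical annotations. MBP and His6 at opposite ends permit sequential affinity purification that enriches for full-length protein. The associated work used Axin to study scaffold-dependent kinase specificity in the Wnt pathway.
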