Addgene plasmid #154011: pEF073 MBP-Axin-His
Purpose: Expresses MBP-Axin-His (human Axin as a fusion protein with MBP and His- tags) in E.coli
Depositing lab: Jesse Zalatan. Depositing organization: University of Washington. Publication: The Scaffold Protein Axin Promotes Signaling Specificity within the Wnt Pathway by Suppressing Competing Kinase Reactions. Gavagan M, Fagnan E, Speltz EB, Zalatan JG. Cell Syst. 2020 Jun 24;10(6):515-525.e5. doi: 10.1016/j.cels.2020.05.002. Epub 2020 Jun 17. PubMed 32553184.
Backbone
  Vector backbone: pMBP-MG
  Backbone manufacturer: New England Biolabs
  Backbone size w/o insert (bp): 6716
  Total vector size (bp): 9194
  Modifications to backbone: Modified to include an N-terminal TEV-cleavable MBP tag and a C-terminal His6 tag
  Vector type: Bacterial Expression
Growth in bacteria
  Bacterial resistance: Ampicillin, 100 μg/mL
  Growth temperature: 37°C
  Growth strain: DH5alpha
  Copy number: Low Copy
Gene/Insert
  Gene/Insert name: Axin1
  Species: H. sapiens (human)
  Insert size (bp): 2478
  GenBank ID: BC000251
  Entrez Gene: AXIN1 (a.k.a. AXIN, PPP1R49)
  Promoter: tac
  Tag / fusion protein: MBP (N terminal on backbone); His6 (C terminal on backbone)
  Cloning method: Gibson Cloning
  Sequencing primers: 5′ MalE Forward GGTCGTCAGACTGTCGATGAAGCC; 3′ M13F Reverse TGTAAAACGACGGCCAGT
Resource information
  A portion of this plasmid was derived from a plasmid made by: Derived from hAxin1-rLuc, a gift from Randall Moon
Terms and licenses: Academic/Nonprofit Terms; Industry Terms: Not Available to Industry
How to cite: pEF073 MBP-Axin-His was a gift from Jesse Zalatan (Addgene plasmid # 154011 ; http://n2t.net/addgene:154011 ; RRID:Addgene_154011)
